>Addgene plasmid #214945 | pEK33 | addgene full sequence | sequence record 426055 | Addgene NGS Result
GTGCCATTCCGCCTGACCTACCGGTAAGTGGTTGTATTTATTGCATTAGTACAGTCTGCAAATGTTTGTT
GATTTCTGGGTTTATTTATTTCAATATATGCACTATATATGGATACATAGAGCAGTGATTATGGTTGGAA
TTCCATTTGCCAATATTGCTTCAATAGAACTGCAAGAACGGATGCGCTTTTTTGATGTGCAGGTAAATGT
TTTGTACAAAGTGTAGTTTGTATTGCTTTGATTGGAGATATTATTGATTTGCATGATTTAACACGCATAG
GCAAAAGAAACTGGATCGGGCATTACTGGTAAAGAGTACTACGAAAACATTTGTATGCGTGCAGTCAATC
AGTCTGTAGGCAAGTTTATATGATGTGGTACTATACTTGACTATTTAATAACATTGCAGGCGTATTGTGC
TTTGTAACAGGTCGCGCAATCAGGCACAAGAATGACTATGCAGTCATTATATTTCTAGACATGCGGTTCA
AGCGAGACCGTATTGTAGCTAAATTGCCGGAATGGATCCGTAATTGTGGTTTGACATTCCCGAATCAGTT
TGGGCCATCTATTGCCATGATTAGCAAGGTATGAGCCATATTTTTGACTGCGTTTATCAGATGTGTTTGG
TATTCTGACTATTTTATTCTCCATCACTAGTTTTTCAATTCACATAGAAAGCCCACCAACAAAAAAGAAT
AGCCATTTGAATTTACCATTGTATTCATGTAAAACGAAATAATTGGTTTGGAATGGCCGAGTATTCGTTG
TACTTTCAATTCTTTCAAACAACGACTATTTTATAATGCAAACTATAAGTTTAAACTGGATTGTTTGGTA
CAATTCTACACTGCACAATCACCCAATTCAACTACAATCCAAATGTTGGGTTCAACTGCCATCAAACTCC
TGTATTCTAATATCAGATACGTTATAGTTCAAGAAAACAAAGAATGCAACTGTTGGTTTGATATCAATCA
CTAAAAGAACAGAACTTGGATTAGTAAATTTGGTAAAAATTATCATTTCGTGAGACCGATTTATTCTATG
ATTTTTTTTCCACTTTACATGAATACGACAACACATTAGCGCCAATTGAGCCGATTGAAGGTCTTGAACA
CTTGCTGATAATTTAAACTAAACATATGGGTAAAAAGCCTGAACTCACCGCGACGTCTGTCGAGAAGTTT
CTGATCGAAAAGTTCGACAGCGTCTCCGACCTGATGCAGCTCTCGGAGGGCGAAGAATCTCGTGCTTTCA
GCTTCGATGTAGGAGGGCGTGGATATGTCCTGCGGGTAAATAGCTGCGCCGATGGTTTCTACAAAGATCG
TTATGTTTATCGGCACTTTGCATCGGCCGCGCTCCCGATTCCGGAAGTGCTTGACATTGGGGAATTCAGC
GAGAGCCTGACCTATTGCATCTCCCGCCGTGCACAGGGTGTCACGTTGCAAGACCTGCCTGAAACCGAAC
TGCCCGCTGTTCTGCAGCCGGTCGCGGAGGCCATGGATGCGATCGCTGCGGCCGATCTTAGCCAGACGAG
CGGGTTCGGCCCATTCGGACCGCAAGGAATCGGTCAATACACTACATGGCGTGATTTCATATGCGCGATT
GCTGATCCCCATGTGTATCACTGGCAAACTGTGATGGACGACACCGTCAGTGCGTCCGTCGCGCAGGCTC
TCGATGAGCTGATGCTTTGGGCCGAGGACTGCCCCGAAGTCCGGCACCTCGTGCACGCGGATTTCGGCTC
CAACAATGTCCTGACGGACAATGGCCGCATAACAGCGGTCATTGACTGGAGCGAGGCGATGTTCGGGGAT
TCCCAATACGAGGTCGCCAACATCTTCTTCTGGAGGCCGTGGTTGGCTTGTATGGAGCAGCAGACGCGCT
ACTTCGAGCGGAGGCATCCGGAGCTTGCAGGATCGCCGCGGCTCCGGGCGTATATGCTCCGCATTGGTCT
TGACCAACTCTATCAGAGCTTGGTTGACGGCAATTTCGATGATGCAGCTTGGGCGCAGGGTCGATGCGAC
GCAATCGTCCGATCCGGAGCCGGGACTGTCGGGCGTACACAAATCGCCCGCAGAAGCGCGGCCGTCTGGA
CCGATGGCTGTGTAGAAGTACTCGCCGATAGTGGAAACCGACGCCCCAGCACTCGTCCGAGGGCAAAGGA
AGGAGGAGGAGGATCCGAGCAGAAGCTGATCAGCGAAGAGGATCTGTAAAAGCTTGCAGAGCATGAGTTG
GCTCATCCACTACACGTACAATCTAAATAAATAGCTATTTGCTAATCTGTGTATTTCCAAGACTTTATTC
TCACATCAGTACTCTACCAATGTGCTATTAGAGTTAATTATTTGCTAAAAGCGATCCTAGCTCTGCGCTG
CGTTCGGTAGCACGCTGGACGGCTTCAGCAAAGATGGCTCGAATCTTGTTCCCTTCGAGTGAGTTGAGTG
CTGCCTCGGTGGTACCATTTGGAGATGTGACTTTGCGTCTTAATTCAGCTGGATCCTCGCCTGTATCTGT
CAACATGCGACCCGCTCCTAAACAAGTCTGTGCTGCAAGTCCACGAGCAACATCTGCAGGAAGCCCCAAT
TTCACTCCTGCGGCTTCGAGGCACTCGACCAACAGGAAAAAATAAGCTGGACCAGATCCTAACATGGGTC
AAAAAAGCATCAGTTGATCAATCACCAAATATATTTTACACAAAATCAGTGTTCAATACATTGAAATGAA
CTTACCAGATATGCCTGTTACGACATCCAACAGAGATTCCTCCTTGACCCAGTAGTTTTGCTTCGATACA
GACTTGAGCACAGCAGAAACAATTTCCTTTTGATTGGTGGTGACTGAAGGAGCTGCATACATACCCGTTG
CTCCTTCGACAACCAACGCAGGAGTGTTTGGCATGCATCGCACAATTGCTGGTGACTCGGTCATCCCTTT
CTTGGCTGAACATGTCAACCACTTCAACAAGTTTGAAATGGTAATTCCAGCAGCAATTGACACAATTAAT
GGCTTGTGAGTCAAGACGGCGTCCGAAATGCCTTCAGCAACGGATCTCATGACTTGAGGCTTGACAGCAA
GAATAAGAACATCGACAGGAGTCGTTTGGCTTTGATTGGTAAACGCAATTGCCTGAGTGTTTGAGGTGGT
GACCTGAACTTTAAACCGTGAAACTAGACGAGCACGAGCTTCGTCCCAGGGTTCTGACACGATAATATTG
GATGCGGAAAGACCGGATTTCAACAGTCCGCCAATAATTGCACCAGCCATATTGCCTCCACCAATAAAGC
CAAGACGCAACCCAGTAAAGTCTGTCATGTTGTAATGCCAAGACTATTGCGAGAATTGTTGAGCATCAAA
CTAAAAATAAAAAGAAGAATCAAGCCAACCCTCAGGCGCGCCGTGTCGCTGGAAAGAACATGTGAGCAAA
AGGCCAGCAAAAGGCCAGGAACCGTAAAAAGGCCGCGTTGCTGGCGTTTTTCCATAGGCTCCGCCCCCCT
GACGAGCATCACAAAAATCGACGCTCAAGTCAGAGGTGGCGAAACCCGACAGGACTATAAAGATACCAGG
CGTTTCCCCCTGGAAGCTCCCTCGTGCGCTCTCCTGTTCCGACCCTGCCGCTTACCGGATACCTGTCCGC
CTTTCTCCCTTCGGGAAGCGTGGCGCTTTCTCATAGCTCACGCTGTAGGTATCTCAGTTCGGTGTAGGTC
GTTCGCTCCAAGCTGGGCTGTGTGCACGAACCCCCCGTTCAGCCCGACCGCTGCGCCTTATCCGGTAACT
ATCGTCTTGAGTCCAACCCGGTAAGACACGACTTATCGCCACTGGCAGCAGCCACTGGTAACAGGATTAG
CAGAGCGAGGTATGTAGGCGGTGCTACAGAGTTCTTGAAGTGGTGGCCTAACTACGGCTACACTAGAAGA
ACAGTATTTGGTATCTGCGCTCTGCTGAAGCCAGTTACCTTCGGAAAAAGAGTTGGTAGCTCTTGATCCG
GCAAACAAACCACCGCTGGTAGCGGTGGTTTTTTTGTTTGCAAGCAGCAGATTACGCGCAGAAAAAAAGG
ATCTCAAGAAGATCCTTTGATCTTTTCTACGGGGTCTGACGCTCTATTCAACAAAGCCGCCGTCCCGTCA
AGTCAGCGTAAATGGGTAGGGGGCTTCAAATCGTCCTCGTGATACCAATTCGGAGCCTGCTTTTTTGTAC
AAACTTGTTGATAATGGCAATTCAAGGATCTTCACCTAGATCCTTTTAAATTAAAAATGAAGTTTTAAAT
CAATCTAAAGTATATATGAGTAAACTTGGTCTGACAGTTACCAATGCTTAATCAGTGAGGCACCTATCTC
AGCGATCTGTCTATTTCGTTCATCCATAGTTGCCTGACTCCCCGTCGTGTAGATAACTACGATACGGGAG
GGCTTACCATCTGGCCCCAGTGCTGCAATGATACCGCGAGAGCCACGCTCACCGGCTCCAGATTTATCAG
CAATAAACCAGCCAGCCGGAAGGGCCGAGCGCAGAAGTGGTCCTGCAACTTTATCCGCCTCCATCCAGTC
TATTAATTGTTGCCGGGAAGCTAGAGTAAGTAGTTCGCCAGTTAATAGTTTGCGCAACGTTGTTGCCATT
GCTACAGGCATCGTGGTGTCACGCTCGTCGTTTGGTATGGCTTCATTCAGCTCCGGTTCCCAACGATCAA
GGCGAGTTACATGATCCCCCATGTTGTGCAAAAAAGCGGTTAGCTCCTTCGGTCCTCCGATCGTTGTCAG
AAGTAAGTTGGCCGCAGTGTTATCACTCATGGTTATGGCAGCACTGCATAATTCTCTTACTGTCATGCCA
TCCGTAAGATGCTTTTCTGTGACTGGTGAGTACTCAACCAAGTCATTCTGAGAATAGTGTATGCGGCGAC
CGAGTTGCTCTTGCCCGGCGTCAATACGGGATAATACCGCGCCACATAGCAGAACTTTAAAAGTGCTCAT
CATTGGAAAACGTTCTTCGGGGCGAAAACTCTCAAGGATCTTACCGCTGTTGAGATCCAGTTCGATGTAA
CCCACTCGTGCACCCAACTGATCTTCAGCATCTTTTACTTTCACCAGCGTTTCTGGGTGAGCAAAAACAG
GAAGGCAAAATGCCGCAAAAAAGGGAATAAGGGCGACACGGAAATGTTGAATACTCATACTCTTCCTTTT
TCAATATTATTGAAGCATTTATCAGGGTTATTGTCTCATGAGCGGATACATATTTGAATGTATTTAGAAA
AATAAACAAATAGGGGTTCCGCGCACATTTCCCCGAAAAGTGCCAGATACCTGAAACAAAACCCATCGTA
CGGCCAAGGAAGTCTCCAATAACTGTGATCCACCACAAGCGCCAGGGTTTTCCCAGTCACGACGTTGTAA
AACGACGGCCAGTCATGCATAATCCGCACGCATCTGGAATAAGGAA
Features (pLannotate 1.2.2; 7 found; start..end, strand, type, name):
    430..573     +  CDS            chl1 (fragment): CHL1_SCHPO - Protein inferred from homology: Swiss-Prot protein existence level 3. ATP-dependent DNA helicase important for chromosome transmission and normal cell cycle progression in G(2)/M (By similarity). May have a role in changing DNA topology to allow the loading of proteins involved in maintaining sister chromatid cohesion in the vicinity of the centromeres (By similarity). Has a specific role in chromosome segregation during meiosis II (By similarity). From Schizosaccharomyces pombe (strain 972 / ATCC 24843) (Fission yeast).
   1152..2171    +  CDS            HygR: aminoglycoside phosphotransferase from E. coli; aph(4)-Ia; confers resistance to hygromycin
   3479..4067    -  rep_origin     ori: high-copy-number ColE1/pMB1/pBR322/pUC origin of replication
   4184..4208    -  protein_bind   attB1: mutant version of attB; recombination site for the Gateway® BP reaction BP Clonase™
   4308..5168    -  CDS            AmpR: β-lactamase; bla; confers resistance to ampicillin, carbenicillin, and related antibiotics
   5169..5273    -  promoter       AmpR promoter: bla
   5360..5403    -  CDS            lacZα (fragment): LacZα fragment of β-galactosidase; lacZ fragment
