[The description below was written by a language model from this plasmid's Addgene catalogue record and pLannotate feature annotations shown in this document.]
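Description:
pEK33 is a gene-targeting plasmid for the chytrid fungus Batrachochytrium dendrobatidis (Bd), built on the Twist Bioscience pTwist Amp High Copy backbone and totalling about 5.4 kb. In E. coli it is maintained by a high-copy ColE1/pUC-type origin and selected through β-lactamase (AmpR) expressed from its native bla promoter. The feature table also picks up an attB1-like site and a short lacZα fragment in the backbone region; these appear to be vector remnants rather than working parts of the design.

The roughly 3.4 kb insert consists of a hygromycin resistance cassette flanked by left and right homology arms from the Bd URA3 locus. The insert name indicates an hph coding sequence, apparently codon-optimised for human usage given the "Hs" prefix and the species listing, joined through a flexible G4S linker to a C-terminal c-Myc epitope tag, which would allow the resistance protein to be detected with anti-Myc antibodies. The annotation confirms a full-length HygR (aminoglycoside phosphotransferase) open reading frame. The flanking sequences on either side are largely unannotated and correspond to the homology arms. A short fragment matched to a fission yeast chl1 helicase lies within the left arm region and most likely reflects chance similarity to Bd genomic sequence near URA3 rather than an intended element. The record names no promoter or terminator for hph, so it is unclear whether expression depends on sequences in the arms or on the endogenous locus after integration.

The plasmid is used for homology-directed integration of a target sequence at URA3 in Bd, with transformants selected on hygromycin B.
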