Addgene plasmid #214945: pEK33
Purpose: B. dendrobatidis plasmid for integration of target sequence at URA3 locus, hygromycin B selection
Depositing lab: Lillian Fritz-Laylin. Depositing organization: University of Massachusetts, Amherst. Publication: Homology-mediated transformation of frog-killing fungus Batrachochytrium dendrobatidis illuminates chytrid development and pathogenesis. Brody SM, Kalinka E, Prostak SM, Carvalho T, Man J, James TY, Fritz-Laylin LK. Proc Natl Acad Sci U S A. 2025 Nov 4;122(44):e2507572122. doi: 10.1073/pnas.2507572122. Epub 2025 Oct 28. PubMed 41150711.
Backbone
  Vector backbone: pTwist Amp High Copy
  Backbone manufacturer: Twist Bioscience
  Backbone size w/o insert (bp): 2060
  Total vector size (bp): 5436
  Vector type: Bacterial Expression ; Bd gene targeting vector
  Selectable markers: Hygromycin
Growth in bacteria
  Bacterial resistance: Ampicillin, 100 μg/mL
  Growth temperature: 37°C
  Growth strain: DH5alpha
  Copy number: High Copy
Gene/Insert
  Gene/Insert name: BdURA3_LHA1-Hshph-G4S-cMyc-BdURA3_RHA1
  Species: H. sapiens (human), Synthetic; Batrachochytrium dendrobatidis
  Insert size (bp): 3376
  Tag / fusion protein: c-Myc tag (C terminal on insert)
  Cloning method: Ligation Independent Cloning
  Sequencing primers: 5′ TGTAAAACGACGGCCAGT
Terms and licenses: Academic/Nonprofit Terms; Industry Terms: Not Available to Industry
Depositor comments: Please visit https://doi.org/10.1101/2025.08.29.673073 for bioRxiv preprint.
How to cite: pEK33 was a gift from Lillian Fritz-Laylin (Addgene plasmid # 214945 ; http://n2t.net/addgene:214945 ; RRID:Addgene_214945)
